>Addgene plasmid #191682 | PL752-hGH-polyA-PGK-puroR | addgene full sequence | sequence record 376447 | Addgene NGS Result
TTAATATTTTGTTAAAATTCGCGTTAAATTTTTGTTAAATCAGCTCATTTTTTAACCAATAGGCCGAAAT
CGGCAAAATCCCTTATAAATCAAAAGAATAGACCGAGATAGGGT
[37 nt withheld, positions 115-151]
AAAGAACGTGGACTCCAACGTCAAAGG
[49 nt withheld, positions 179-227]
T
[91 nt withheld, positions 229-319]
G
[124 nt withheld, positions 321-444]
CAGGTGGCACTTTTCGGGGAAATGTGCGCGGAACCCCTATTTGTTTATTTTTCTAAATACATTCAAATAT
GTATCCGCTCATGAGACAATAACCCTGATAAATGCTTCAATAATATTGAAAAAGGAAGAGTATGAGTATT
CAACATTTCCGTGTCGCCCTTATTCCCTTTTTTGCGGCATTTTGCCTTCCTGTTTTTGCTCACCCAGAAA
CGCTGGTGAAAGTAAAAGATGCTGAAGATCAGTTGGGTGCACGAGTGGGTTACATCGAACTGGATCTCAA
CAGCGGTAAGATCCTTGAGAGTTTTCGCCCCGAAGAACGTTTTCCAATGATGAGCACTTTTAAAGTTCTG
CTATGTGGCGCGGTATTATCCCGTATTGACGCCGGGCAAGAGCAACTCGGTCGCCGCATACACTATTCTC
AGAATGACTTGGTTGAGTACTCACCAGTCACAGAAAAGCATCTTACGGATGGCATGACAGTAAGAGAATT
ATGCAGTGCTGCCATAACCATGAGTGATAACACTGCGGCCAACTTACTTCTGACAACGATCGGAGGACCG
AAGGAGCTAACCGCTTTTTTGCACAACATGGGGGATCATGTAACTCGCCTTGATCGTTGGGAACCGGAGC
TGAATGAAGCCATACCAAACGACGAGCGTGACACCACGATGCCTGTAGCAATGGCAACAACGTTGCGCAA
ACTATTAACTGGCGAACTACTTACTCTAGCTTCCCGGCAACAATTAATAGACTGGATGGAGGCGGATAAA
GTTGCAGGACCACTTCTGCGCTCGGCCCTTCCGGCTGGCTGGTTTATTGCTGATAAATCTGGAGCCGGTG
AGCGTGGGTCTCGCGGTATCATTGCAGCACTGGGGCCAGATGGTAAGCCCTCCCGTATCGTAGTTATCTA
CACGACGGGGAGTCAGGCAACTATGGATGAACGAAATAGACAGATCGCTGAGATAGGTGCCTCACTGATT
AAGCATTGGTAACTGTCAGACCAAGTTTACTCATATATACTTTAGATTGATTTAAAACTTCATTTTTAAT
TTAAAAGGATCTAGGTGAAGATCCTTTTTGATAATCTCATGACCAAAATCCCTTAACGTGAGTTTTCGTT
CCACTGAGCGTCAGACCCCGTAGAAAAGATCAAAGGATCTTCTTGAGATCCTTTTTTTCTGCGCGTAATC
TGCTGCTTGCAAACAAAAAAACCACCGCTACCAGCGGTGGTTTGTTTGCCGGATCAAGAGCTACCAACTC
TTTTTCCGAAGGTAACTGGCTTCAGCAGAGCGCAGATACCAAATACTGTTCTTCTAGTGTAGCCGTAGTT
AGGCCACCACTTCAAGAACTCTGTAGCACCGCCTACATACCTCGCTCTGCTAATCCTGTTACCAGTGGCT
GCTGCCAGTGGCGATAAGTCGTGTCTTACCGGGTTGGACTCAAGACGATAGTTACCGGATAAGGCGCAGC
GGTCGGGCTGAACGGGGGGTTCGTGCACACAGCCCAGCTTGGAGCGAACGACCTACACCGAACTGAGATA
CCTACAGCGTGAGCTATGAGAAAGCGCCACGCTTCCCGAAGGGAGAAAGGCGGACAGGTATCCGGTAAGC
GGCAGGGTCGGAACAGGAGAGCGCACGAGGGAGCTTCCAGGGGGAAACGCCTGGTATCTTTATAGTCCTG
TCGGGTTTCGCCACCTCTGACTTGAGCGTCGATTTTTGTGATGCTCGTCAGGGGGGCGGAGCCTATGGAA
AAACGCCAGCAACGCGGCCTTTTTACGGTTCCTGGCCTTTTGCTGGCCTTTTGCTCACATGTTCTTTCCT
GCGTTATCCCCTGATTCTGTGGATAACCGTATTACCGCCTTTGAGTGAGCTGATACCGCTCGCCGCAGCC
GAACGACCGAGCGCAGCGAGTCAGTGAGCGAGGAAGCGGAAGAGCGCCCAATACGCAAACCGCCTCTCCC
CGCGCGTTGGCCGATTCATTAATGCAGCTGGCACGACAGGTTTCCCGACTGGAAAGCGGGCAGTGAGCGC
AACGCAATTAATGTGAGTTAGCTCACTCATTAGGCACCCCAGGCTTTACACTTTATGCTTCCGGCTCGTA
TGTTGTGTGGAATTGTGAGCGGATAACAATTTCACACAGGAAACAGCTATGACCATGATTACGCCAAGCT
CGAAATTAACCCTCACTAAAGGGAACAAAAGCTGGTACCGGGCCCCCCCTCGAGGTCGACGAATTCTCAA
TTTCTGAGAACTGTCATTCTCGGAAATTGAAGCGCTGCTCGAGAGATCTACGGGTGGCATCCCTGTGACC
CCTCCCCAGTGCCTCTCCTGGCCCTGGAAGTTGCCACTCCAGTGCCCACCAGCCTTGTCCTAATAAAATT
AAGTTGCATCATTTTGTCTGACTAGGTGTCCTTCTATAATATTATGGGGTGGAGGGGGGTGGTATGGAGC
AAGGGGCAAGTTGGGAAGACAACCTGTAGGGCCTGCGGGGTCTATTGGGAACCAAGCTGGAGTGCAGTGG
CACAATCTTGGCTCACTGCAATCTCCGCCTCCTGGGTTCAAGCGATTCTCCTGCCTCAGCCTCCCGAGTT
GTTGGGATTCCAGGCATGCATGACCAGGCTCAGCTAATTTTTGTTTTTTTGGTAGAGACGGGGTTTCACC
ATATTGGCCAGGCTGGTCTCCAACTCCTAATCTCAGGTGATCTACCCACCTTGGCCTCCCAAATTGCTGG
GATTACAGGCGTGAACCACTGCTCCCTTCCCTGTCCTTTAGGTCTGAAGAGGAGTTTACGTCCAGCCACG
CGTAGGATCTCGACCTCGAAATTCTACCGGGTAGGGGAGGCGCTTTTCCCAAGGCAGTCTGGAGCATGCG
CTTTAGCAGCCCCGCTGGGCACTTGGCGCTACACAAGTGGCCTCTGGCCTCGCACACATTCCACATCCAC
CGGTAGGCGCCAACCGACTCCGTTCTTTGGTGGCCCCTTCGCGCCACCTTCTACTCCTCCCCTAGTCAGG
AAGTTCCCCCCCGCCCCGCAGCTCGCGTCGTGCAGGACGTGACAAATGGAAGTAGCACGTCTCACTAGTC
TCGTGCAGATGGACAGCACCGCTGAGCAATGGAAGCGGGTAGGCCTTTGGGGCAGCGGCCAATAGCAGCT
TTGCTCCTTCGCTTTCTGGGCTCAGAGGCTGGGAAGGGGTGGGTCCGGGGGCGGGCTCAGGGGCGGGGCG
GGCGCCCGAAGGTCCTCCGGAGGCCCGGCATTCTGCACGCTTCAAAAGCGCACGTCTGCCGCGCTGTTCT
CCTCTTCCTCATCTCCGGGCCTTTCGACCTGCATCCATCTAGATCTCGAGCAGCTGAAGCTTACCATGAC
CGAGTACAAGCCCACGGTGCGCCTCGCCACCCGCGACGACGTCCCCAGGGCCGTACGCACCCTCGCCGCC
GCGTTCGCCGACTACCCCGCCACGCGCCACACCGTCGATCCGGACCGCCACATCGAGCGGGTCACCGAGC
TGCAAGAACTCTTCCTCACGCGCGTCGGGCTCGACATCGGCAAGGTGTGGGTCGCGGACGACGGCGCCGC
GGTGGCGGTCTGGACCACGCCGGAGAGCGTCGAAGCGGGGGCGGTGTTCGCCGAGATCGGCCCGCGCATG
GCCGAGTTGAGCGGTTCCCGGCTGGCCGCGCAGCAACAGATGGAAGGCCTCCTGGCGCCGCACCGGCCCA
AGGAGCCCGCGTGGTTCCTGGCCACCGTCGGCGTCTCGCCCGACCACCAGGGCAAGGGTCTGGGCAGCGC
CGTCGTGCTCCCCGGAGTGGAGGCGGCCGAGCGCGCCGGGGTGCCCGCCTTCCTGGAGACCTCCGCGCCC
CACAACCTCCCCTTCTACGAGCGGCTCGGCTTCACCGTCACCGCCGACGTCGAGGTGCCCGAAGGACCGC
GCACCTGGTGCATGACCCGCAAGCCCGGTGCCTGACGCCCGCCCCACGACCCGCAGCGCCCGACCGAAAG
GAGCGCACGACCCCATGCATCGATGATATCAGATCCCCGGGATGCAGAAATTGATGATCTATTAAACAAT
AAAGATGTCCACTAAAATGGAAGTTTTTCCTGTCATACTTTGTTAAGAAGGGTGAGAACAGAGTACCTAC
ATTTTGAATGGAAGGATTGGAGCTACGGGGGTGGGGGTGGGGTGGGATTAGATAAATGCCTGCTCTTTAC
TGAAGGCTCTTTACTATTGCTTTATGATAATGTTTCATAGTTGGATATCATAATTTAAACAAGCAAAACC
AAATTAAGGGCCAGCTCATTCCTCCCACTCATGATCTATAGATCTATAGATCTCTCGTGGGATCATTGTT
TTTCTCTTGATTCCCACTTTGTGGTTCTAAGTACTGTGGTTTCCAAATGTGTCAGTTTCATAGCCTGAAG
AACGAGATCAGCAGCCTCTGTTCCACATACACTTCATTCTCAGTATTGTTTTGCCAAGTTCTAATTCCAT
CAGAAGCTGGTCGAGATCCGGAACCCTTAATTCAATTTCTGAGAACTGTCATTCTCGGAAATTGAGGATC
CACTAGTTCTAGAGCGGCCGCCACCGCGGTGGAGCTCCAATTCGCCCTATAGTGAGTCGTATTACAATTC
ACTGGCCGTCGTTTTACAACGTCGTGACTGGGAAAACCCTGGCGTTACCCAACTTAATCGCCTTGCAGCA
CATCCCCCTTTCGCCAGCTGGCGTAATAGCGAAGAGGCCCGCACCGATCGCCCTTCCCAACAGTTGCGCA
GCCTGAATGGCGAATGGAAATTGTAAGCG
Features (pLannotate 1.2.2; 17 found; start..end, strand, type, name):
     16..444     -  rep_origin     f1 ori (sequence partly withheld): f1 bacteriophage origin of replication; arrow indicates direction of (+) strand synthesis
    471..575     +  promoter       AmpR promoter: bla
    576..1436    +  CDS            AmpR: β-lactamase; bla; confers resistance to ampicillin, carbenicillin, and related antibiotics
   1607..2195    +  rep_origin     ori: high-copy-number ColE1/pMB1/pBR322/pUC origin of replication
   2378..2470    +  CDS            lacI (fragment): lac repressor; lacI; The lac repressor binds to the lac operator to inhibit transcription in E. coli. This inhibition can be relieved by adding lactose or isopropyl-β-D-thiogalactopyranoside (IPTG).
   2483..2504    +  protein_bind   CAP binding site: CAP binding activates transcription in the presence of cAMP. E. coli catabolite activator protein
   2519..2549    +  promoter       lac promoter: promoter for the E. coli lac operon
   2557..2573    +  protein_bind   lac operator: The lac repressor binds to the lac operator to inhibit transcription in E. coli. This inhibition can be relieved by adding lactose or isopropyl-β-D-thiogalactopyranoside (IPTG). lac repressor encoded by lacI
   2618..2636    +  promoter       T3 promoter: promoter for bacteriophage T3 RNA polymerase
   2648..2675    -  misc_feature   MCS (fragment): pBluescript multiple cloning site
   2736..3212    +  polyA_signal   hGH poly(A) signal: human growth hormone polyadenylation signal
   3273..3760    +  promoter       PGK promoter: mouse phosphoglycerate kinase 1 promoter
   3800..4399    +  CDS            PuroR (fragment): puromycin N-acetyltransferase; pac from Streptomyces; confers resistance to puromycin
   4477..4929    +  polyA_signal   PGK poly(A) signal: mouse phosphoglycerate kinase 1 polyadenylation signal
   4990..5031    -  misc_feature   MCS (fragment): pBluescript multiple cloning site
   5040..5058    -  promoter       T7 promoter: promoter for bacteriophage T7 RNA polymerase
   5061..5218    +  CDS            lacZα (fragment): LacZα fragment of β-galactosidase; lacZ fragment
