[The description below was written by a language model from this plasmid's Addgene catalogue record and pLannotate feature annotations shown in this document.]
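Description:
PL752-hGH-polyA-PGK-puroR is an empty donor plasmid backbone of about 5.2 kb, catalogued as a mammalian expression vector and derived from the PL652 backbone. Its bacterial scaffold has the hallmarks of a pBluescript-type phagemid: a high-copy ColE1/pUC origin, an ampicillin resistance gene (β-lactamase) with its own promoter, an f1 origin, and remnants of the lac promoter/operator and lacZα region. T3 and T7 promoters flank what remains of the pBluescript multiple cloning site, which is split into two fragments on either side of the mammalian cassette.

There is no gene of interest; the payload consists of two pre-assembled modules placed between the MCS fragments. The first is a human growth hormone polyadenylation signal with no promoter or coding sequence upstream of it, so it is positioned to terminate transcripts from whatever sequence a user places in front of it. The second is a self-contained selection cassette in which the mouse PGK promoter drives the puromycin N-acetyltransferase gene (annotated as a fragment by the automated tool), followed by the PGK polyadenylation signal, allowing puromycin selection of mammalian cells that have taken up the DNA. No homology arms, recombinase sites or reporters are annotated.

The record describes the purpose only as a donor plasmid backbone. The layout suggests that users add homology arms and a reporter or transgene in the remaining cloning sites to build targeting donors, though the intended loci and cloning strategy are not stated. The associated publication concerns human midbrain dopaminergic neuron differentiation markers and cell therapy in a Parkinson's disease model.
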