Addgene plasmid #191682: PL752-hGH-polyA-PGK-puroR
Purpose: (Empty Backbone) Donor plasmid backbone PGK-puroR
Depositing lab: Yuejun Chen. Depositing organization: Center for Excellence in Brain Science and Intelligence Technology, Chinese Academy of Sciences. Publication: Human midbrain dopaminergic neuronal differentiation markers predict cell therapy outcomes in a Parkinson's disease model. Xu P, He H, Gao Q, Zhou Y, Wu Z, Zhang X, Sun L, Hu G, Guan Q, You Z, Zhang X, Zheng W, Xiong M, Chen Y. J Clin Invest. 2022 Jul 15;132(14). pii: 156768. doi: 10.1172/JCI156768. PubMed 35700056.
Backbone
  Vector backbone: PL652 (Plasmid #159456)
  Backbone manufacturer: Yuejun Chen
  Vector type: Mammalian Expression
  Selectable markers: Puromycin
Growth in bacteria
  Bacterial resistance: Ampicillin, 100 μg/mL
  Growth temperature: 37°C
  Growth strain: DH5alpha
  Copy number: High Copy
Gene/Insert
  Gene/Insert name: None
  Mutation: WT
Terms and licenses: Academic/Nonprofit Terms; Industry Terms: Not Available to Industry
How to cite: PL752-hGH-polyA-PGK-puroR was a gift from Yuejun Chen (Addgene plasmid # 191682 ; http://n2t.net/addgene:191682 ; RRID:Addgene_191682)
